Addgene plasmid #48651: PM-NM!TA
Purpose: Bacterial NM crRNA expression: targets NM to protospacer A (TACCATCTCAAGCTTGTTGA), p15A/chloramphenicol
Depositing lab: George Church. Depositing organization: Harvard Medical School. Publication: Orthogonal Cas9 proteins for RNA-guided gene regulation and editing. Esvelt KM, Mali P, Braff JL, Moosburner M, Yaung SJ, Church GM. Nat Methods. 2013 Sep 29. doi: 10.1038/nmeth.2681. PubMed 24076762.
Backbone
  Vector backbone: p15A-cat
  Total vector size (bp): 2756
  Vector type: CRISPR
Growth in bacteria
  Bacterial resistance: Chloramphenicol, 25 μg/mL
  Growth temperature: 37°C
  Growth strain: DH5alpha
  Copy number: Unknown
Gene/Insert
  Gene/Insert name: Bacterial NM crRNA to prototspacer A
  Species: Synthetic
  Insert size (bp): 66
  Promoter: J23100 promoter
  Cloning method: Unknown
  Sequencing primers: 5′ p15A-F; 3′ CAT-R
Terms and licenses: Academic/Nonprofit Terms; Industry Terms: Not Available to Industry
How to cite: PM-NM!TA was a gift from George Church (Addgene plasmid # 48651 ; http://n2t.net/addgene:48651 ; RRID:Addgene_48651)
