[The description below was written by a language model from this plasmid's Addgene catalogue record and pLannotate feature annotations shown in this document.]
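Description:
PM-NM!TA is a small bacterial CRISPR plasmid of about 2.76 kb, built on a p15A-cat backbone, that expresses a single crRNA for the Neisseria meningitidis ("NM") Cas9 system. It replicates from the medium-copy p15A origin, which is compatible with ColE1-type plasmids, so it can be maintained alongside other plasmids in the same E. coli cell. Selection is by chloramphenicol, through a chloramphenicol acetyltransferase gene driven by its own cat promoter. The automated annotation also reports short fragments resembling an RSF origin and β-lactamase. These are partial matches rather than functional elements, and the catalogue lists chloramphenicol as the only resistance.

The payload is a 66 bp synthetic insert encoding a crRNA whose spacer directs NM Cas9 to a defined target called protospacer A. The catalogue gives the promoter as the constitutive synthetic J23100. The feature table instead labels the partial match in that position as a fragment of the closely related J23119, which is expected given how similar members of this promoter family are. A CRISPR direct repeat element lies downstream of the promoter, followed by a tonB terminator fragment. Reverse-oriented rrnB T1/T2 terminators with adjoining 5S rRNA sequence flank the crRNA and resistance cassettes and probably insulate them from read-through transcription.

The plasmid carries no Cas9 or tracrRNA, so these must be supplied from companion constructs. It comes from work characterizing orthogonal Cas9 proteins for RNA-guided gene regulation and editing, where it served to target NM Cas9 to protospacer A in bacteria.
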