Features (pLannotate 1.2.2; 13 found; start..end, strand, type, name):
     30..54      +  promoter       J23119(SpeI) promoter (fragment): bacterial promoter (Registry of Standard Biological Parts BBa J23119) modified to end with an SpeI site
    105..140     +  ncRNA          CRISPR-DR34: Accession: RF01344 - CRISPR RNA direct repeat element
    180..202     +  terminator     tonB terminator (fragment): bidirectional E. coli tonB-P14 transcription terminator
    239..266     -  terminator     rrnB T2 terminator: transcription terminator T2 from the E. coli rrnB gene
    358..444     -  terminator     rrnB T1 terminator: Escherichia coli rrnB; transcription terminator T1 from the E. coli rrnB gene
    446..561     -  ncRNA          5S rRNA: Accession: RF00001 - 5S ribosomal RNA
    665..767     +  promoter       cat promoter: promoter of the E. coli cat gene encoding chloramphenicol acetyltransferase
    768..1427    +  CDS            CmR: chloramphenicol acetyltransferase; cat; confers resistance to chloramphenicol
   1437..1523    -  terminator     rrnB T1 terminator: Escherichia coli rrnB; transcription terminator T1 from the E. coli rrnB gene
   1525..1640    -  ncRNA          5S rRNA: Accession: RF00001 - 5S ribosomal RNA
   1804..1859    -  rep_origin     RSF ori (fragment): Plasmids containing the RSF 1030 origin of replication can be propagated in E. coli cells that contain additional plasmids with compatible origins.
   1947..2492    -  rep_origin     p15A ori: Plasmids containing the medium-copy-number p15A origin of replication can be propagated in E. coli cells that contain a second plasmid with the ColE1 origin.
   2658..2693    -  CDS            bla(M) (fragment): β-lactamase lacking the signal sequence; bla(M); allows cytosolic expression of β-lactamase
>Addgene plasmid #48651 | PM-NM!TA | depositor full sequence | sequence record 71700 | PM-NM!TA sequence 2755 bps
GACAATGAAAACGTTAGTCATGGCGCGCCTTGACGGCTAGCTCAGTCCTAGGTACAGTGCTAGCTTAATG
CTCGCAGAATTCATTTACCATCTCAAGCTTGTTGAGTTGTAGCTCCCTTTCTCATTTCGCAGTGCTACAA
TCCGCCGCTATGGTCCCACGTAGAGCATACGGAAAAAAAAGTCAAAAGCCTCCGACCGGAGGTCGGCCTT
ACTTGCTAGCAGAGTTTGTAGAAACGCAAAAAGGCCATCCGTCAGGATGGCCTTCTGCTTAATTTGATGC
CTGGCAGTTTATGGCGGGCGTCCTGCCCGCCACCCTCCGGGCCGTTGCTTCGCAACGTTCAAATCCGCTC
CCGGCGGATTTGTCCTACTCAGGAGAGCGTTCACCGACAAACAACAGATAAAACGAAAGGCCCAGTCTTT
CGACTGAGCCTTTCGTTTTATTTGATGCCTGGCAGTTCCCTACTCTCGCATGGGGAGACCCCACACTACC
ATCGGCGCTACGGCGTTTCACTTCTGAGTTCGGCATGGGGTCAGGTGGGACCACCGCGCTACTGCCGCCA
GGCAAATTCTGTTTTATCAGACCGCTTCTGCGTTCTGATTTAATCTGTATCAGGCTGAAAATCTTCTCTC
ATCCGCCAAAACAGCCCCGTAGAAAAAGGGACGTTGATCGGCACGTAAGAGGTTCCAACTTTCACCATAA
TGAAATAAGATCACTACCGGGCGTATTTTTTGAGTTATCGAGATTTTCAGGAGCTAAGGAAGCTAAAATG
GAGAAAAAAATCACTGGATATACCACCGTTGATATATCCCAATGGCATCGTAAAGAACATTTTGAGGCAT
TTCAGTCAGTTGCTCAATGTACCTATAACCAGACCGTTCAGCTGGATATTACGGCCTTTTTAAAGACCGT
AAAGAAAAATAAGCACAAGTTTTATCCGGCCTTTATTCACATTCTTGCCCGCCTGATGAATGCTCATCCG
GAATTCCGTATGGCAATGAAAGACGGTGAGCTGGTGATATGGGATAGTGTTCACCCTTGTTACACCGTTT
TCCATGAGCAAACTGAAACGTTTTCATCGCTCTGGAGTGAATACCACGACGATTTCCGGCAGTTTCTACA
CATATATTCGCAAGATGTGGCGTGTTACGGTGAAAACCTGGCCTATTTCCCTAAAGGGTTTATTGAGAAT
ATGTTTTTCGTCTCAGCCAATCCCTGGGTGAGTTTCACCAGTTTTGATTTAAACGTGGCCAATATGGACA
ACTTCTTCGCCCCCGTTTTCACCATGGGCAAATATTATACGCAAGGCGACAAGGTGCTGATGCCGCTGGC
GATTCAGGTTCATCATGCCGTCTGTGATGGCTTCCATGTCGGCAGAATGCTTAATGAATTACAACAGTAC
TGCGATGAGTGGCAGGGCGGGGCGTAATTCCGGCGGATTTGTCCTACTCAGGAGAGCGTTCACCGACAAA
CAACAGATAAAACGAAAGGCCCAGTCTTTCGACTGAGCCTTTCGTTTTATTTGATGCCTGGCAGTTCCCT
ACTCTCGCATGGGGAGACCCCACACTACCATCGGCGCTACGGCGTTTCACTTCTGAGTTCGGCATGGGGT
CAGGTGGGACCACCGCGCTACTGCCGCCAGGCAAATTCTGTTTTATCAGACCGCTTCTGCGTTCTGATTT
AATCTGTATCAGGCTGAAAATCTTCTCTCATCCGCCAAAACAGCCCTCGGGACGGATCGCTTCATGTGGC
AGGAGAAAAAAGGCTGCACCGGTGCGTCAGCAGAATATGTGATACAGGATATATTCCGCTTCCTCGCTCA
CTGACTCGCTACGCTCGGTCGTTCGACTGCGGCGAGCGGAAATGGCTTACGAACGGGGCGGAGATTTCCT
GGAAGATGCCAGGAAGATACTTAACAGGGAAGTGAGAGGGCCGCGGCAAAGCCGTTTTTCCATAGGCTCC
GCCCCCCTGACAAGCATCACGAAATCTGACGCTCAAATCAGTGGTGGCGAAACCCGACAGGACTATAAAG
ATACCAGGCGTTTCCCCCTGGCGGCTCCCTCGTGCGCTCTCCTGTTCCTGCCTTTCGGTTTACCGGTGTC
ATTCCGCTGTTATGGCCGCGTTTGTCTCATTCCACGCCTGACACTCAGTTCCGGGTAGGCAGTTCGCTCC
AAGCTGGACTGTATGCACGAACCCCCCGTTCAGTCCGACCGCTGCGCCTTATCCGGTAACTATCGTCTTG
AGTCCAACCCGGAAAGACATGCAAAAGCACCACTGGCAGCAGCCACTGGTAATTGATTTAGAGGAGTTAG
TCTTGAAGTCATGCGCCGGTTAAGGCTAAACTGAAAGGACAAGTTTTGGTGACTGCGCTCCTCCAAGCCA
GTTACCTCGGTTCAAAGAGTTGGTAGCTCAGAGAACCTTCGAAAAACCGCCCTGCAAGGCGGTTTTTTCG
TTTTCAGAGCAAGAGATTACGCGCAGACCAAAACGATCTCAAGAAGATCATCTTATTAAGGGGTCTGACG
CTCAGTGGAACGAAAACTCACGTTAAGGGATTTTGGTCATGAGATTATCAAAAAGGATCTTCACCTAGAT
CCTTTTAAATTAAAAATGAAGTTTTAAATCAATCTAAAGTATATATGAGTAAACTTGGTCTGACAGTTAC
CAATGCTTAATCAGTGAGGCACCTATCTCAGCGGAACCGCTCTAGATTTCAGTGCAATTTATCTCTTCAA
ATGTAGCACCTGAAGTCAGCCCGGC
