>Addgene plasmid #48651 | PM-NM!TA | addgene partial sequence | sequence record 72685 | p15A-F 5'-gattacgcgcagaccaaaac-3'
GGGTCTGACGCTCAGTGGAACGAAAACTCACGTTAAGGGATTTTGGTCATGAGATTATCAAAAAGGATCT
TCACCTAGATCCTTTTAAATTAAAAATGAAGTTTTAAATCAATCTAAAGTATATATGAGTAAACTTGGTC
TGACAGTTACCAATGCTTAATCAGTGAGGCACCTATCTCAGCGGAACCGCTCTAGATTTCAGTGCAATTT
ATCTCTTCAAATGTAGCACCTGAAGTCAGCCCGGCGACAATGAAAACGTTAGTCATGGCGCGCCTTGACG
GCTAGCTCAGTCCTAGGTACAGTGCTAGCTTAATGCTCGCAGAATTCATTTACCATCTCAAGCTTGTTGA
GTTGTAGCTCCCTTTCTCATTTCGCAGTGCTACAATCCGCCGCTATGGTCCCACGTAGAGCATACGGAAA
AAAAAGTCAAAAGCCTCCGACCGGAGGTCGGCCTTACTTGCTAGCAGAGTTTGTAGAAACGCAAAAAGGC
CATCCGTCAGGATGGCCTTCTGCTTAATTTGATGCCTGGCAGTTTATGGCGGGCGTCCTGCCCGCCACCC
TCCGGGCCGTTGCTTCGCAACGTTCAAATCCGCTCCCGGCGGATTTGTCCTACTCAGGAGAGCGTTCACC
GACAAACAACAGATAAAACGAAAGGCCCAGTCTTTCGACTGAGCCTTTCGTTTTATTTGATGCCTGGCAG
TTCCCTACTCTCGCATGGGGAGACCCCACACTACCATCGGCGCTACGGCGTTTCACTTCTGAGTTCGGCA
TGGGGTCAGGTGGGACCACCGCGCTACTGCCGCCAGGCAAATTCTGTTTTATCAGACCGCTTCTGCGTTC
TGATTTAATCTGTATCAGGCTGAAAATCTTCTCTCATCCGCCAAAACAGCCCCGTAGAA
